Addgene plasmid #133460: pRDA_103
Purpose: H1 promoter with two Tet operator (TetO) sites expresses customizable Spyo-guide; short EF1a promoter (EFS) expresses SaurCas9, 2A provides TetR, and 2A provides blasticidin resistance.
Depositing lab: John Doench. Depositing organization: Broad Institute. Publication: Genetic screens in isogenic mammalian cell lines without single cell cloning. DeWeirdt PC, Sangree AK, Hanna RE, Sanson KR, Hegde M, Strand C, Persky NS, Doench JG. Nat Commun. 2020 Feb 6;11(1):752. doi: 10.1038/s41467-020-14620-6. PubMed 32029722.
Backbone
  Vector backbone: lentiICRISPRv2
  Vector type: Mammalian Expression, Lentiviral, CRISPR
  Selectable markers: Blasticidin
Growth in bacteria
  Bacterial resistance: Ampicillin, 100 μg/mL
  Growth temperature: 30°C
  Growth strain: NEB Stable
  Copy number: Unknown
Gene/Insert
  Gene/Insert name: control guide
  gRNA/shRNA sequence: control guide (6T)
Terms and licenses: Academic/Nonprofit Terms; Industry Terms: Not Available to Industry
How to cite: pRDA_103 was a gift from John Doench (Addgene plasmid # 133460 ; http://n2t.net/addgene:133460 ; RRID:Addgene_133460)
