[The description below was written by a language model from this plasmid's Addgene catalogue record and pLannotate feature annotations shown in this document.]
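Description:
pRDA_103 is a third-generation-style, self-inactivating HIV-1 lentiviral CRISPR vector of about 12.6 kb, built on the lentiCRISPRv2-type backbone for delivery into mammalian cells. It is propagated in E. coli through a high-copy ColE1/pUC origin with ampicillin resistance. An f1 origin and an SV40/EM7-driven bleomycin/Zeocin resistance cassette also sit in the backbone, outside the viral genome. A CMV enhancer/promoter fused to a truncated 5' LTR drives production of the viral RNA, which carries the Ψ packaging signal, RRE, cPPT/CTS, WPRE and a ΔU3 3' LTR followed by a bGH polyadenylation signal.

The payload combines two orthogonal Cas9 components. An H1 promoter variant bearing two Tet operator sites (H1-2O2) drives a guide RNA with the Streptococcus pyogenes scaffold. As deposited, the customizable guide position holds a control guide recorded as "6T". Downstream, the short EF1α core promoter (EFS) expresses a single polycistronic transcript encoding Staphylococcus aureus Cas9, TetR and blasticidin S deaminase, separated by 2A peptides. The TetR made from this cassette binds the operators in the H1 promoter and represses guide transcription until tetracycline or doxycycline is added, making expression of the S. pyogenes-type guide inducible from a single vector, while blasticidin selects transduced cells.

Because the encoded nuclease is SaurCas9 but the guide scaffold is for SpyoCas9, the guide would need S. pyogenes Cas9 supplied separately, and SaurCas9 would need its own guide from another construct. The associated publication concerns genetic screens in isogenic mammalian cell lines made without single-cell cloning, consistent with use in such paired-Cas9 screening schemes.
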