Features (pLannotate 1.2.2; 34 found; start..end, strand, type, name):
      1..380     +  enhancer       CMV enhancer: human cytomegalovirus immediate early enhancer
    381..580     +  promoter       CMV promoter: human cytomegalovirus (CMV) immediate early promoter
    598..778     +  LTR            5' LTR (truncated): truncated 5' long terminal repeat (LTR) from HIV-1
    825..950     +  misc_feature   HIV-1 Ψ: packaging signal of human immunodeficiency virus type 1
    934..1297    +  CDS            HIV-1 gag (fragment): gag protein from human immunodeficiency virus 1; gag
   1443..1676    +  misc_feature   RRE: The Rev response element (RRE) of HIV-1 allows for Rev-dependent mRNA export from the nucleus to the cytoplasm.
   2053..2153    +  CDS            Rev (fragment): human immunodeficiency virus 1 (HIV-1) Rev protein; rev; enhances nuclear export of unspliced and incompletely spliced viral mRNAs
   2203..2320    +  misc_feature   cPPT/CTS: central polypurine tract and central termination sequence of HIV-1
   2496..2590    +  promoter       H1-2O2 promoter: doxycycline-inducible variant of the human H1 RNA promoter (Henriksen et al., 2007)
   2616..2691    +  misc_RNA       gRNA scaffold: guide RNA scaffold for the Streptococcus pyogenes CRISPR/Cas9 system
   2709..2727    +  CDS            small t antigen (fragment): SV40 (simian virus 40) small t antigen
   2753..2964    +  promoter       EF-1α core promoter: core promoter for human elongation factor EF-1α
   3029..6184    +  CDS            cas9: CAS9_STAAU - Experimental evidence at protein level: Swiss-Prot protein existence level 1. CRISPR (clustered regularly interspaced short palindromic repeat) is an adaptive immune system that provides protection against mobile genetic elements (viruses, transposable elements and conjugative plasmids). CRISPR clusters contain spacers, sequences complementary to antecedent mobile elements, and target invading nucleic acids. CRISPR clusters are transcribed and processed into CRISPR RNA (crRNA). In type II CRISPR systems correct processing of pre-crRNA requires a trans- encoded small RNA (tracrRNA)
   6308..6925    +  CDS            TetR: tetracycline repressor TetR; tetR from transposon Tn10; TetR binds to the tetracycline operator tetO to inhibit transcription. This inhibition can be relieved by adding tetracycline or doxycycline.
   6989..7385    +  CDS            BSD (fragment): blasticidin S deaminase; Aspergillus terreus BSD; confers resistance to blasticidin
   7412..8000    +  misc_feature   WPRE: woodchuck hepatitis virus posttranscriptional regulatory element
   8014..8076    +  CDS            nef (fragment): NEF_HV1Z2 - Experimental evidence at protein level: Swiss-Prot protein existence level 1. Extracellular Nef protein targets CD4(+) T-lymphocytes for apoptosis by interacting with CXCR4 surface receptors. From Human immunodeficiency virus type 1 group M subtype D (isolate Z2/CDC-Z34) (HIV-1).
   8078..8311    +  LTR            3' LTR (ΔU3): self-inactivating 3' long terminal repeat (LTR) from HIV-1
   8343..8567    +  polyA_signal   bGH poly(A) signal: bovine growth hormone polyadenylation signal
   8571..8592    +  promoter       SV40 promoter (fragment): SV40 enhancer and early promoter
   8613..9041    +  rep_origin     f1 ori (sequence partly withheld): f1 bacteriophage origin of replication; arrow indicates direction of (+) strand synthesis
   9055..9384    +  promoter       SV40 promoter: SV40 enhancer and early promoter
   9432..9479    +  promoter       EM7 promoter: synthetic bacterial promoter&nbsp
   9498..9872    +  CDS            BleoR: antibiotic-binding protein; Sh ble from Streptoalloteichus hindustanus; confers resistance to bleomycin, phleomycin, and Zeocin™
   9882..10007   +  CDS            ble (fragment): BLE_KLEPN - Experimental evidence at protein level: Swiss-Prot protein existence level 1. Binding protein with a strong affinity to the bleomycin family of antibiotics. Binds to CL990; an antimitotic-antibiotic compound. From Klebsiella pneumoniae.
  10002..10123   +  polyA_signal   SV40 poly(A) signal: SV40 polyadenylation signal
  10194..10216   -  protein_bind   lac operator (fragment): The lac repressor binds to the lac operator to inhibit transcription in E. coli. This inhibition can be relieved by adding lactose or isopropyl-β-D-thiogalactopyranoside (IPTG). lac repressor encoded by lacI
  10220..10250   -  promoter       lac promoter: promoter for the E. coli lac operon
  10265..10286   -  protein_bind   CAP binding site: CAP binding activates transcription in the presence of cAMP. E. coli catabolite activator protein
  10299..10391   -  CDS            lacI (fragment): lac repressor; lacI; The lac repressor binds to the lac operator to inhibit transcription in E. coli. This inhibition can be relieved by adding lactose or isopropyl-β-D-thiogalactopyranoside (IPTG).
  10574..11162   -  rep_origin     ori: high-copy-number ColE1/pMB1/pBR322/pUC origin of replication
  11333..12193   -  CDS            AmpR: β-lactamase; bla; confers resistance to ampicillin, carbenicillin, and related antibiotics
  12194..12298   -  promoter       AmpR promoter: bla
  12357..12409   -  misc_feature   bom (fragment): basis of mobility region from pBR322
>Addgene plasmid #133460 | pRDA_103 | addgene full sequence | sequence record 261409 | Addgene NGS Result
GACATTGATTATTGACTAGTTATTAATAGTAATCAATTACGGGGTCATTAGTTCATAGCCCATATATGGA
GTTCCGCGTTACATAACTTACGGTAAATGGCCCGCCTGGCTGACCGCCCAACGACCCCCGCCCATTGACG
TCAATAATGACGTATGTTCCCATAGTAACGCCAATAGGGACTTTCCATTGACGTCAATGGGTGGAGTATT
TACGGTAAACTGCCCACTTGGCAGTACATCAAGTGTATCATATGCCAAGTACGCCCCCTATTGACGTCAA
TGACGGTAAATGGCCCGCCTGGCATTATGCCCAGTACATGACCTTATGGGACTTTCCTACTTGGCAGTAC
ATCTACGTATTAGTCATCGCTATTACCATGGTGATGCGGTTTTGGCAGTACATCAATGGGCGTGGATAGC
GGTTTGACTCACGGGGATTTCCAAGTCTCCACCCCATTGACGTCAATGGGAGTTTGTTTTGGCACCAAAA
TCAACGGGACTTTCCAAAATGTCGTAACAACTCCGCCCCATTGACGCAAATGGGCGGTAGGCGTGTACGG
TGGGAGGTCTATATAAGCAGCGCGTTTTGCCTGTACTGGGTCTCTCTGGTTAGACCAGATCTGAGCCTGG
GAGCTCTCTGGCTAACTAGGGAACCCACTGCTTAAGCCTCAATAAAGCTTGCCTTGAGTGCTTCAAGTAG
TGTGTGCCCGTCTGTTGTGTGACTCTGGTAACTAGAGATCCCTCAGACCCTTTTAGTCAGTGTGGAAAAT
CTCTAGCAGTGGCGCCCGAACAGGGACTTGAAAGCGAAAGGGAAACCAGAGGAGCTCTCTCGACGCAGGA
CTCGGCTTGCTGAAGCGCGCACGGCAAGAGGCGAGGGGCGGCGACTGGTGAGTACGCCAAAAATTTTGAC
TAGCGGAGGCTAGAAGGAGAGAGATGGGTGCGAGAGCGTCAGTATTAAGCGGGGGAGAATTAGATCGCGA
TGGGAAAAAATTCGGTTAAGGCCAGGGGGAAAGAAAAAATATAAATTAAAACATATAGTATGGGCAAGCA
GGGAGCTAGAACGATTCGCAGTTAATCCTGGCCTGTTAGAAACATCAGAAGGCTGTAGACAAATACTGGG
ACAGCTACAACCATCCCTTCAGACAGGATCAGAAGAACTTAGATCATTATATAATACAGTAGCAACCCTC
TATTGTGTGCATCAAAGGATAGAGATAAAAGACACCAAGGAAGCTTTAGACAAGATAGAGGAAGAGCAAA
ACAAAAGTAAGACCACCGCACAGCAAGCGGCCGCTGATCTTCAGACCTGGAGGAGGAGATATGAGGGACA
ATTGGAGAAGTGAATTATATAAATATAAAGTAGTAAAAATTGAACCATTAGGAGTAGCACCCACCAAGGC
AAAGAGAAGAGTGGTGCAGAGAGAAAAAAGAGCAGTGGGAATAGGAGCTTTGTTCCTTGGGTTCTTGGGA
GCAGCAGGAAGCACTATGGGCGCAGCGTCAATGACGCTGACGGTACAGGCCAGACAATTATTGTCTGGTA
TAGTGCAGCAGCAGAACAATTTGCTGAGGGCTATTGAGGCGCAACAGCATCTGTTGCAACTCACAGTCTG
GGGCATCAAGCAGCTCCAGGCAAGAATCCTGGCTGTGGAAAGATACCTAAAGGATCAACAGCTCCTGGGG
ATTTGGGGTTGCTCTGGAAAACTCATTTGCACCACTGCTGTGCCTTGGAATGCTAGTTGGAGTAATAAAT
CTCTGGAACAGATTTGGAATCACACGACCTGGATGGAGTGGGACAGAGAAATTAACAATTACACAAGCTT
AATACACTCCTTAATTGAAGAATCGCAAAACCAGCAAGAAAAGAATGAACAAGAATTATTGGAATTAGAT
AAATGGGCAAGTTTGTGGAATTGGTTTAACATAACAAATTGGCTGTGGTATATAAAATTATTCATAATGA
TAGTAGGAGGCTTGGTAGGTTTAAGAATAGTTTTTGCTGTACTTTCTATAGTGAATAGAGTTAGGCAGGG
ATATTCACCATTATCGTTTCAGACCCACCTCCCAACCCCGAGGGGACCCGACAGGCCCGAAGGAATAGAA
GAAGAAGGTGGAGAGAGAGACAGAGACAGATCCATTCGATTAGTGAACGGATCGGCACTGCGTGCGCCAA
TTCTGCAGACAAATGGCAGTATTCATCCACAATTTTAAAAGAAAAGGGGGGATTGGGGGGTACAGTGCAG
GGGAAAGAATAGTAGACATAATAGCAACAGACATACAAACTAAAGAATTACAAAAACAAATTACAAAAAT
TCAAAATTTTCGGGTTTATTACAGGGACAGCAGAGATCCAGTTTGGTTAATTAAGGTACCCGAACGCTGA
CGTCATCAACCCGCTCCAAGGAATCGCGGGCCCAGTGTCACTAGGCGGGAACACCCAGCGCGCGTGCGCC
CTGGCAGGAAGATGGCTGTGAGGGACAGGGGAGTGGCGCCCTGCAATATTTGCATGTCGCTATGTGTTCT
GGGAAATCACCATAAACGTGAAATCCCTATCAGTGATAGAGACTTATAAGTTCCCTATCAGTGATAGAGA
CACCGGAGACGCTTTTTTCGTCTCAGTTTGAGAGCTAGAAATAGCAAGTTCAAATAAGGCTAGTCCGTTA
TCAACTTGAAAAAGTGGCACCGAGTCGGTGCTTTTTTGAATTCGCTAGCTAGGTCTTGAAAGGAGTGGGA
ATTGGCTCCGGTGCCCGTCAGTGGGCAGAGCGCACATCGCCCACAGTCCCCGAGAAGTTGGGGGGAGGGG
TCGGCAATTGATCCGGTGCCTAGAGAAGGTGGCGCGGGGTAAACTGGGAAAGTGATGTCGTGTACTGGCT
CCGCCTTTTTCCCGAGGGTGGGGGAGAACCGTATATAAGTGCAGTAGTCGCCGTGAACGTTCTTTTTCGC
AACGGGTTTGCCGCCAGAACACAGGACCGGTGCCACCATGGCACCCAAGAAGAAGCGCAAAGTTGGCATC
CACGGCGTGCCTGCTGCCAAGCGCAACTACATCCTGGGCCTGGACATTGGCATCACCTCAGTTGGCTATG
GCATCATCGACTACGAGACCCGGGACGTCATCGACGCTGGCGTCCGCCTCTTCAAGGAGGCCAACGTCGA
GAACAACGAGGGCCGGCGGTCCAAGCGCGGGGCCCGCCGGCTCAAGCGCCGCCGCCGCCACCGCATCCAG
CGCGTGAAAAAGTTGCTCTTCGACTACAACTTGCTCACCGACCACTCCGAGCTGTCTGGCATCAACCCGT
ACGAGGCCCGGGTCAAGGGCCTCTCGCAAAAGTTGTCCGAGGAGGAGTTCTCTGCTGCCCTGCTGCACCT
GGCCAAGCGCCGCGGGGTCCACAACGTCAACGAAGTTGAGGAGGACACCGGCAACGAACTTTCCACCAAG
GAGCAGATCTCCCGCAACTCCAAGGCCCTGGAGGAGAAGTACGTCGCGGAGCTCCAACTTGAGCGCCTCA
AGAAGGACGGCGAGGTGCGCGGCTCCATCAACCGCTTCAAGACCTCCGACTACGTCAAGGAGGCCAAGCA
GCTGCTCAAGGTCCAGAAGGCCTACCACCAACTTGACCAGTCCTTCATCGACACCTACATCGACCTGCTG
GAGACCCGCCGCACCTACTACGAGGGGCCTGGCGAGGGCTCTCCCTTCGGCTGGAAGGACATCAAGGAGT
GGTACGAGATGCTCATGGGCCACTGCACCTACTTCCCGGAGGAGCTGCGCTCGGTCAAGTACGCCTACAA
CGCCGACCTCTACAACGCGCTCAACGACCTCAACAACTTGGTCATCACCCGCGACGAGAACGAAAAGTTG
GAGTACTACGAAAAGTTCCAGATCATCGAAAACGTCTTCAAGCAGAAGAAGAAGCCAACTTTGAAGCAGA
TCGCCAAGGAGATCCTGGTCAACGAGGAGGACATCAAGGGCTACCGGGTCACCTCCACCGGCAAGCCCGA
GTTCACCAACTTAAAGGTCTACCATGACATCAAGGACATCACCGCCCGCAAGGAGATCATCGAGAACGCG
GAGCTGCTGGACCAGATCGCCAAGATCCTCACCATCTACCAAAGTTCCGAGGACATCCAGGAGGAGCTGA
CCAACTTAAACTCGGAGCTTACCCAGGAGGAGATCGAGCAGATCTCCAACTTAAAGGGCTACACTGGCAC
CCACAACTTGTCCCTCAAGGCCATCAACTTGATCCTGGACGAACTTTGGCATACCAACGACAACCAGATC
GCCATCTTCAACCGACTAAAGTTGGTGCCCAAGAAAGTTGACCTGTCCCAACAGAAGGAGATCCCAACTA
CCCTGGTCGACGACTTCATCCTCTCGCCCGTGGTCAAGCGCAGCTTCATCCAGTCCATCAAGGTCATCAA
CGCCATCATCAAGAAGTACGGCCTGCCCAACGACATCATCATCGAGTTGGCACGCGAGAAGAACTCCAAG
GATGCCCAGAAGATGATCAACGAGATGCAGAAGCGCAACCGCCAGACCAACGAGCGCATCGAGGAGATCA
TCCGCACCACCGGCAAGGAGAACGCCAAGTACCTGATCGAGAAGATAAAGTTGCATGACATGCAGGAGGG
CAAGTGCCTCTACTCCCTGGAGGCCATCCCCCTCGAGGACCTGCTCAACAACCCCTTCAACTACGAAGTT
GACCACATCATCCCGCGCTCGGTGTCCTTCGACAACAGCTTCAACAACAAGGTCCTGGTCAAGCAGGAGG
AGAACTCCAAGAAGGGCAACCGGACCCCCTTCCAGTACCTGTCCTCCTCGGACTCCAAGATCTCCTACGA
AACTTTCAAGAAGCACATCCTCAACTTGGCAAAGGGCAAGGGCCGCATCTCCAAGACCAAGAAGGAGTAC
CTGCTGGAGGAGCGCGACATCAACCGCTTCTCGGTGCAGAAGGACTTCATCAACCGCAACCTGGTGGACA
CCCGCTACGCAACCCGTGGCCTCATGAACCTGCTGCGCAGCTACTTCCGGGTCAACAACTTGGACGTCAA
AGTTAAGTCGATCAACGGTGGCTTCACCAGCTTCCTGCGCCGCAAGTGGAAGTTCAAGAAGGAGCGCAAC
AAGGGCTACAAGCACCATGCGGAGGACGCCCTCATCATCGCCAACGCCGACTTCATCTTCAAGGAGTGGA
AAAAGTTGGACAAGGCCAAGAAGGTCATGGAGAACCAGATGTTCGAGGAGAAGCAGGCCGAGTCCATGCC
GGAGATCGAGACAGAGCAGGAGTACAAGGAGATCTTCATCACGCCGCACCAGATCAAGCACATCAAGGAC
TTCAAGGACTACAAGTACTCCCACCGCGTGGACAAGAAGCCCAACCGCGAGCTCATCAACGACACCCTCT
ACTCCACCCGCAAGGACGACAAGGGCAACACCCTCATCGTCAACAACTTAAACGGCCTCTACGACAAGGA
CAACGACAAGTTGAAAAAGTTGATCAACAAGAGCCCCGAAAAGTTGCTCATGTACCACCATGACCCGCAG
ACGTACCAAAAGTTGAAGTTGATCATGGAGCAGTACGGTGACGAGAAGAACCCGCTCTACAAGTACTACG
AGGAGACCGGCAACTACCTCACCAAGTACTCCAAGAAGGACAACGGCCCGGTCATCAAGAAGATCAAGTA
CTACGGCAACAAGTTGAATGCCCACCTGGACATCACCGACGACTACCCCAACTCCCGCAACAAAGTTGTA
AAGTTGTCGCTAAAGCCGTACCGCTTCGACGTCTACCTGGACAACGGCGTCTACAAGTTCGTGACCGTCA
AGAACCTGGACGTCATCAAGAAGGAGAACTACTACGAGGTCAACTCCAAGTGCTACGAGGAGGCCAAAAA
GTTGAAGAAGATCTCCAACCAGGCCGAGTTCATCGCCAGCTTCTACAACAACGACCTCATCAAGATCAAC
GGCGAGCTCTACCGCGTCATCGGGGTCAACAACGACCTGCTGAACCGCATCGAGGTCAACATGATCGACA
TCACCTACCGCGAGTACCTCGAGAACATGAACGACAAGCGCCCGCCTCGCATCATCAAGACCATCGCCTC
CAAGACCCAGTCCATCAAGAAGTACTCCACCGACATCCTTGGCAACTTGTACGAGGTCAAGAGCAAGAAG
CACCCTCAGATCATCAAGAAGGGCAAGCGCCCTGCTGCCACCAAGAAGGCTGGCCAGGCCAAGAAGAAGA
AGGGATCCGGGGCCACCAACTTTTCCCTGCTGAAGCAGGCTGGCGACGTCGAGGAGAACCCTGGCCCTGG
CTCCGGAATGTCCAGATTAGATAAAAGTAAAGTGATTAACAGCGCATTAGAGCTGCTTAATGAGGTCGGA
ATCGAAGGTTTAACAACCCGTAAACTCGCCCAGAAGCTAGGTGTAGAGCAGCCTACATTGTATTGGCATG
TAAAAAATAAGCGGGCTTTGCTCGACGCCTTAGCCATTGAGATGTTAGATAGGCACCATACTCACTTTTG
CCCTTTAGAAGGGGAAAGCTGGCAAGATTTTTTACGTAATAACGCTAAAAGTTTTAGATGTGCTTTACTA
AGTCATCGCGATGGAGCAAAAGTACATTTAGGTACACGGCCTACAGAAAAACAGTATGAAACTCTCGAAA
ATCAATTAGCCTTTTTATGCCAACAAGGTTTTTCACTAGAGAATGCATTATATGCACTCAGCGCTGTGGG
GCATTTTACTTTAGGTTGCGTATTGGAAGATCAAGAGCATCAAGTCGCTAAAGAAGAAAGGGAAACACCT
ACTACTGATAGTATGCCGCCATTATTACGACAAGCTATCGAATTATTTGATCACCAAGGCGCAGAGCCAG
CCTTCTTATTCGGCCTTGAATTGATCATATGCGGATTAGAAAAACAACTTAAATGTGAAAGTGGGGGCAG
TGGAGAGGGCAGAGGAAGTCTGCTAACATGCGGTGACGTCGAGGAGAATCCTGGCCCAATGGCCAAGCCT
TTGTCTCAAGAAGAATCCACCCTCATTGAAAGAGCAACGGCTACAATCAACAGCATCCCCATCTCTGAAG
ACTACAGCGTCGCCAGCGCAGCTCTCTCTAGCGACGGCCGCATCTTCACTGGTGTCAATGTATATCATTT
TACTGGGGGACCTTGTGCAGAACTCGTGGTGCTGGGCACTGCTGCTGCTGCGGCAGCTGGCAACCTGACT
TGTATCGTCGCGATCGGAAATGAGAACAGGGGCATCTTGAGCCCCTGCGGACGGTGCCGACAGGTGCTTC
TCGATCTGCATCCTGGGATCAAAGCCATAGTGAAGGACAGTGATGGACAGCCGACGGCAGTTGGGATTCG
TGAATTGCTGCCCTCTGGTTATGTGTGGGAGGGCTGATAATCTAGAACGCGTTAAGTCGACAATCAACCT
CTGGATTACAAAATTTGTGAAAGATTGACTGGTATTCTTAACTATGTTGCTCCTTTTACGCTATGTGGAT
ACGCTGCTTTAATGCCTTTGTATCATGCTATTGCTTCCCGTATGGCTTTCATTTTCTCCTCCTTGTATAA
ATCCTGGTTGCTGTCTCTTTATGAGGAGTTGTGGCCCGTTGTCAGGCAACGTGGCGTGGTGTGCACTGTG
TTTGCTGACGCAACCCCCACTGGTTGGGGCATTGCCACCACCTGTCAGCTCCTTTCCGGGACTTTCGCTT
TCCCCCTCCCTATTGCCACGGCGGAACTCATCGCCGCCTGCCTTGCCCGCTGCTGGACAGGGGCTCGGCT
GTTGGGCACTGACAATTCCGTGGTGTTGTCGGGGAAATCATCGTCCTTTCCTTGGCTGCTCGCCTGTGTT
GCCACCTGGATTCTGCGCGGGACGTCCTTCTGCTACGTCCCTTCGGCCCTCAATCCAGCGGACCTTCCTT
CCCGCGGCCTGCTGCCGGCTCTGCGGCCTCTTCCGCGTCTTCGCCTTCGCCCTCAGACGAGTCGGATCTC
CCTTTGGGCCGCCTCCCCGCAGCGCTGTCGACTTTAAGACCAATGACTTACAAGGCAGCTGTAGATCTTA
GCCACTTTTTAAAAGAAAAGGGGGGACTGGAAGGGCTAATTCACTCCCAACGAAGACAAGATCTGCTTTT
TGCTTGTACTGGGTCTCTCTGGTTAGACCAGATCTGAGCCTGGGAGCTCTCTGGCTAACTAGGGAACCCA
CTGCTTAAGCCTCAATAAAGCTTGCCTTGAGTGCTTCAAGTAGTGTGTGCCCGTCTGTTGTGTGACTCTG
GTAACTAGAGATCCCTCAGACCCTTTTAGTCAGTGTGGAAAATCTCTAGCAGGGCCCGTTTAAACCCGCT
GATCAGCCTCGACTGTGCCTTCTAGTTGCCAGCCATCTGTTGTTTGCCCCTCCCCCGTGCCTTCCTTGAC
CCTGGAAGGTGCCACTCCCACTGTCCTTTCCTAATAAAATGAGGAAATTGCATCGCATTGTCTGAGTAGG
TGTCATTCTATTCTGGGGGGTGGGGTGGGGCAGGACAGCAAGGGGGAGGATTGGGAAGACAATAGCAGGC
ATGCTGGGGATGCGGTGGGCTCTATGGCTTCTGAGGCGGAAAGAACCAGCTGGGGCTCTAGGGGGTATCC
CC
[124 nt withheld, positions 8613-8736]
C
[91 nt withheld, positions 8738-8828]
A
[49 nt withheld, positions 8830-8878]
CCTTTGACGTTGGAGTCCACGTTCTTT
[37 nt withheld, positions 8906-8942]
ACCCTATCTCGGTCTATTCTTTTGATTTATAAGGGATTTTGCCGATTTCGGCCTATTGGTTAAAAAATGA
GCTGATTTAACAAAAATTTAACGCGAATTAATTCTGTGGAATGTGTGTCAGTTAGGGTGTGGAAAGTCCC
CAGGCTCCCCAGCAGGCAGAAGTATGCAAAGCATGCATCTCAATTAGTCAGCAACCAGGTGTGGAAAGTC
CCCAGGCTCCCCAGCAGGCAGAAGTATGCAAAGCATGCATCTCAATTAGTCAGCAACCATAGTCCCGCCC
CTAACTCCGCCCATCCCGCCCCTAACTCCGCCCAGTTCCGCCCATTCTCCGCCCCATGGCTGACTAATTT
TTTTTATTTATGCAGAGGCCGAGGCCGCCTCTGCCTCTGAGCTATTCCAGAAGTAGTGAGGAGGCTTTTT
TGGAGGCCTAGGCTTTTGCAAAAAGCTCCCGGGAGCTTGTATATCCATTTTCGGATCTGATCAGCACGTG
TTGACAATTAATCATCGGCATAGTATATCGGCATAGTATAATACGACAAGGTGAGGAACTAAACCATGGC
CAAGTTGACCAGTGCCGTTCCGGTGCTCACCGCGCGCGACGTCGCCGGAGCGGTCGAGTTCTGGACCGAC
CGGCTCGGGTTCTCCCGGGACTTCGTGGAGGACGACTTCGCCGGTGTGGTCCGGGACGACGTGACCCTGT
TCATCAGCGCGGTCCAGGACCAGGTGGTGCCGGACAACACCCTGGCCTGGGTGTGGGTGCGCGGCCTGGA
CGAGCTGTACGCCGAGTGGTCGGAGGTCGTGTCCACGAACTTCCGGGACGCCTCCGGGCCGGCCATGACC
GAGATCGGCGAGCAGCCGTGGGGGCGGGAGTTCGCCCTGCGCGACCCGGCCGGCAACTGCGTGCACTTCG
TGGCCGAGGAGCAGGACTGACACGTGCTACGAGATTTCGATTCCACCGCCGCCTTCTATGAAAGGTTGGG
CTTCGGAATCGTTTTCCGGGACGCCGGCTGGATGATCCTCCAGCGCGGGGATCTCATGCTGGAGTTCTTC
GCCCACCCCAACTTGTTTATTGCAGCTTATAATGGTTACAAATAAAGCAATAGCATCACAAATTTCACAA
ATAAAGCATTTTTTTCACTGCATTCTAGTTGTGGTTTGTCCAAACTCATCAATGTATCTTATCATGTCTG
TATACCGTCGACCTCTAGCTAGAGCTTGGCGTAATCATGGTCATAGCTGTTTCCTGTGTGAAATTGTTAT
CCGCTCACAATTCCACACAACATACGAGCCGGAAGCATAAAGTGTAAAGCCTGGGGTGCCTAATGAGTGA
GCTAACTCACATTAATTGCGTTGCGCTCACTGCCCGCTTTCCAGTCGGGAAACCTGTCGTGCCAGCTGCA
TTAATGAATCGGCCAACGCGCGGGGAGAGGCGGTTTGCGTATTGGGCGCTCTTCCGCTTCCTCGCTCACT
GACTCGCTGCGCTCGGTCGTTCGGCTGCGGCGAGCGGTATCAGCTCACTCAAAGGCGGTAATACGGTTAT
CCACAGAATCAGGGGATAACGCAGGAAAGAACATGTGAGCAAAAGGCCAGCAAAAGGCCAGGAACCGTAA
AAAGGCCGCGTTGCTGGCGTTTTTCCATAGGCTCCGCCCCCCTGACGAGCATCACAAAAATCGACGCTCA
AGTCAGAGGTGGCGAAACCCGACAGGACTATAAAGATACCAGGCGTTTCCCCCTGGAAGCTCCCTCGTGC
GCTCTCCTGTTCCGACCCTGCCGCTTACCGGATACCTGTCCGCCTTTCTCCCTTCGGGAAGCGTGGCGCT
TTCTCATAGCTCACGCTGTAGGTATCTCAGTTCGGTGTAGGTCGTTCGCTCCAAGCTGGGCTGTGTGCAC
GAACCCCCCGTTCAGCCCGACCGCTGCGCCTTATCCGGTAACTATCGTCTTGAGTCCAACCCGGTAAGAC
ACGACTTATCGCCACTGGCAGCAGCCACTGGTAACAGGATTAGCAGAGCGAGGTATGTAGGCGGTGCTAC
AGAGTTCTTGAAGTGGTGGCCTAACTACGGCTACACTAGAAGAACAGTATTTGGTATCTGCGCTCTGCTG
AAGCCAGTTACCTTCGGAAAAAGAGTTGGTAGCTCTTGATCCGGCAAACAAACCACCGCTGGTAGCGGTG
GTTTTTTTGTTTGCAAGCAGCAGATTACGCGCAGAAAAAAAGGATCTCAAGAAGATCCTTTGATCTTTTC
TACGGGGTCTGACGCTCAGTGGAACGAAAACTCACGTTAAGGGATTTTGGTCATGAGATTATCAAAAAGG
ATCTTCACCTAGATCCTTTTAAATTAAAAATGAAGTTTTAAATCAATCTAAAGTATATATGAGTAAACTT
GGTCTGACAGTTACCAATGCTTAATCAGTGAGGCACCTATCTCAGCGATCTGTCTATTTCGTTCATCCAT
AGTTGCCTGACTCCCCGTCGTGTAGATAACTACGATACGGGAGGGCTTACCATCTGGCCCCAGTGCTGCA
ATGATACCGCGAGACCCACGCTCACCGGCTCCAGATTTATCAGCAATAAACCAGCCAGCCGGAAGGGCCG
AGCGCAGAAGTGGTCCTGCAACTTTATCCGCCTCCATCCAGTCTATTAATTGTTGCCGGGAAGCTAGAGT
AAGTAGTTCGCCAGTTAATAGTTTGCGCAACGTTGTTGCCATTGCTACAGGCATCGTGGTGTCACGCTCG
TCGTTTGGTATGGCTTCATTCAGCTCCGGTTCCCAACGATCAAGGCGAGTTACATGATCCCCCATGTTGT
GCAAAAAAGCGGTTAGCTCCTTCGGTCCTCCGATCGTTGTCAGAAGTAAGTTGGCCGCAGTGTTATCACT
CATGGTTATGGCAGCACTGCATAATTCTCTTACTGTCATGCCATCCGTAAGATGCTTTTCTGTGACTGGT
GAGTACTCAACCAAGTCATTCTGAGAATAGTGTATGCGGCGACCGAGTTGCTCTTGCCCGGCGTCAATAC
GGGATAATACCGCGCCACATAGCAGAACTTTAAAAGTGCTCATCATTGGAAAACGTTCTTCGGGGCGAAA
ACTCTCAAGGATCTTACCGCTGTTGAGATCCAGTTCGATGTAACCCACTCGTGCACCCAACTGATCTTCA
GCATCTTTTACTTTCACCAGCGTTTCTGGGTGAGCAAAAACAGGAAGGCAAAATGCCGCAAAAAAGGGAA
TAAGGGCGACACGGAAATGTTGAATACTCATACTCTTCCTTTTTCAATATTATTGAAGCATTTATCAGGG
TTATTGTCTCATGAGCGGATACATATTTGAATGTATTTAGAAAAATAAACAAATAGGGGTTCCGCGCACA
TTTCCCCGAAAAGTGCCACCTGACGTCGACGGATCGGGAGATCTCCCGATCCCCTATGGTGCACTCTCAG
TACAATCTGCTCTGATGCCGCATAGTTAAGCCAGTATCTGCTCCCTGCTTGTGTGTTGGAGGTCGCTGAG
TAGTGCGCGAGCAAAATTTAAGCTACAACAAGGCAAGGCTTGACCGACAATTGCATGAAGAATCTGCTTA
GGGTTAGGCGTTTTGCGCTGCTTCGCGATGTACGGGCCAGATATACGCGTT
